Addgene plasmid #121389: pGAD-Atg17(I310D)
Purpose: For Yeast-two-hybrid analysis
Depositing lab: Daniel Klionsky. Depositing organization: University of Michigan. Publication: The Atg17-Atg31-Atg29 Complex Coordinates with Atg11 to Recruit the Vam7 SNARE and Mediate Autophagosome-Vacuole Fusion. Liu X, Mao K, Yu AYH, Omairi-Nasser A, Austin J 2nd, Glick BS, Yip CK, Klionsky DJ. Curr Biol. 2016 Jan 25;26(2):150-160. doi: 10.1016/j.cub.2015.11.054. Epub 2016 Jan 7. PubMed 26774783.
Backbone
  Vector backbone: pGAD-c1
  Vector type: Yeast Expression
  Selectable markers: LEU2
Growth in bacteria
  Bacterial resistance: Ampicillin, 100 μg/mL
  Growth temperature: 37°C
  Growth strain: DH5alpha
  Copy number: Unknown
Gene/Insert
  Gene/Insert name: ATG17
  Species: S. cerevisiae (budding yeast)
  Mutation: Isoleucine 310 to Aspartic acid
  Promoter: ADH1 promoter
  Cloning method: Restriction Enzyme; 5′ cloning site Cla1 (unknown if destroyed); 3′ cloning site Sal1 (unknown if destroyed)
  Sequencing primers: 5′ atcacggctagtaaaattgatg
Terms and licenses: Academic/Nonprofit Terms; Industry Terms: Not Available to Industry
How to cite: pGAD-Atg17(I310D) was a gift from Daniel Klionsky (Addgene plasmid # 121389 ; http://n2t.net/addgene:121389 ; RRID:Addgene_121389)
