[The description below was written by a language model from this plasmid's Addgene catalogue record and pLannotate feature annotations shown in this document.]
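Description:
pGAD-Atg17(I310D) is a yeast two-hybrid "prey" plasmid built on the pGAD-c1 backbone, a yeast expression shuttle vector of about 7.9 kb. It replicates in E. coli through a high-copy ColE1/pUC-type origin with ampicillin selection (AmpR under its own bla promoter). In Saccharomyces cerevisiae it is maintained episomally through the 2μ origin and selected by leucine prototrophy from the LEU2 marker and its native promoter. The feature table also picks up remnants of earlier cloning vectors: lac promoter/operator and CAP site, and fragments of lacI, rop and the pBR322 bom region. These have no evident role in the construct's use.

The expression cassette is driven by the constitutive S. cerevisiae ADH1 promoter, which spans the numbering origin of the circular sequence. It is followed by an SV40 large T antigen nuclear localization signal, the GAL4 transcriptional activation domain, and then the budding yeast ATG17 coding sequence, inserted between ClaI and SalI sites. A residual ADH1 coding fragment and the ADH1 terminator close the unit. The product is therefore a nuclear-targeted GAL4 AD–Atg17 fusion. Atg17 is an autophagy scaffold protein that works with Atg13, Atg29 and Atg31 to organize the pre-autophagosomal structure and regulate Atg1 kinase. This version carries an isoleucine-to-aspartate substitution at residue 310.

The stated purpose is yeast two-hybrid analysis. When co-expressed with a GAL4 DNA-binding-domain fusion partner, interaction reconstitutes a transcriptional activator that switches on reporter genes. That allows binding by the I310D mutant to be compared with wild-type Atg17. The record does not state which interaction the mutation is meant to affect.
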