Features (pLannotate 1.2.2; 18 found; start..end, strand, type, name):
    440..459     +  CDS            SV40 NLS (fragment): nuclear localization signal of SV40 (simian virus 40) large T antigen
    476..817     +  CDS            GAL4 activation domain: activation domain of the GAL4 transcriptional activator; Saccharomyces cerevisiae GAL4 (truncated)
    845..2092    +  CDS            ATG17: ATG17_YEAST - Also known as APG17. Experimental evidence at protein level: Swiss-Prot protein existence level 1. Autophagy-specific protein that functions with ATG13, ATG29, and CIS1/ATG31 in response to autophagy-inducing signals as a scaffold to recruit other ATG proteins to organize pre-autophagosomal structure (PAS) formation. Modulates the timing and magnitude of the autophagy response, such as the size of the sequestering vesicles, through interacting with and regulating ATG1 kinase activity. Plays particularly a role in pexophagy and nucleophagy. With ATG13, is required for ATG1 activat
   2361..2495    +  CDS            ADH1 (fragment): ADH1_YEAST - Also known as ADC1. Experimental evidence at protein level: Swiss-Prot protein existence level 1. This isozyme preferentially catalyzes the conversion of primary unbranched alcohols to their corresponding aldehydes. Also shows activity toward secondary alcohols. From Saccharomyces cerevisiae (strain ATCC 204508 / S288c) (Baker's yeast).
   2499..2686    +  terminator     ADH1 terminator: S. cerevisiae ADH1; transcription terminator for the S. cerevisiae alcohol dehydrogenase 1 (ADH1) gene
   2807..3901    -  CDS            LEU2: 3-isopropylmalate dehydrogenase, required for leucine biosynthesis; S. cerevisiae LEU2; yeast auxotrophic marker
   3902..4307    -  promoter       LEU2 promoter: S. cerevisiae LEU2
   4373..4389    -  protein_bind   lac operator: The lac repressor binds to the lac operator to inhibit transcription in E. coli. This inhibition can be relieved by adding lactose or isopropyl-β-D-thiogalactopyranoside (IPTG). lac repressor encoded by lacI
   4397..4427    -  promoter       lac promoter: promoter for the E. coli lac operon
   4442..4463    -  protein_bind   CAP binding site: CAP binding activates transcription in the presence of cAMP. E. coli catabolite activator protein
   4476..4568    -  CDS            lacI (fragment): lac repressor; lacI; The lac repressor binds to the lac operator to inhibit transcription in E. coli. This inhibition can be relieved by adding lactose or isopropyl-β-D-thiogalactopyranoside (IPTG).
   4751..5339    -  rep_origin     ori: high-copy-number ColE1/pMB1/pBR322/pUC origin of replication
   5510..6370    -  CDS            AmpR: β-lactamase; bla; confers resistance to ampicillin, carbenicillin, and related antibiotics
   6371..6475    -  promoter       AmpR promoter: bla
   6570..6605    +  CDS            rop (fragment): Rop protein, which maintains plasmids at low copy number; rop
   6707..6756    +  misc_feature   bom (fragment): basis of mobility region from pBR322
   6757..7921    +  rep_origin     2μ ori: yeast 2μ plasmid origin of replication
   7931..394     +  promoter       ADH1 promoter (across the origin): S. cerevisiae ADH1; promoter for alcohol dehydrogenase 1
>Addgene plasmid #121389 | pGAD-Atg17(I310D) | addgene full sequence | sequence record 237699 | Addgene NGS Result
CTTCTTTTCTTTTTTTTTCTTTTCTCTCTCCCCCGTTGTTGTCTCACCATATCCGCAATGACAAAAAAAT
GATGGAAGACACTAAAGGAAAAAATTAACGACAAAGACAGCACCAACAGATGTCGTTGTTCCAGAGCTGA
TGAGGGGTATCTCGAAGCACACGAAACTTTTTCCTTCCTTCATTCACGCACACTACTCTCTAATGAGCAA
CGGTATACGGCCTTCCTTCCAGTTACTTGAATTTGAAATAAAAAAAAGTTTGCTGTCTTGCTATCAAGTA
TAAATAGACCTGCAATTATTAATCTTTTGTTTCCTCGTCATTGTTCTCGTTCCCTTTCTTCCTTGTTTCT
TTTTCTGCACAATATTTCAAGCTATACCAAGCATACAATCAACTCCAAGCTTTGCAAAGATGGATAAAGC
GGAATTAATTCCCGAGCCTCCAAAAAAGAAGAGAAAGGTCGAATTGGGTACCGCCGCCAATTTTAATCAA
AGTGGGAATATTGCTGATAGCTCATTGTCCTTCACTTTCACTAACAGTAGCAACGGTCCGAACCTCATAA
CAACTCAAACAAATTCTCAAGCGCTTTCACAACCAATTGCCTCCTCTAACGTTCATGATAACTTCATGAA
TAATGAAATCACGGCTAGTAAAATTGATGATGGTAATAATTCAAAACCACTGTCACCTGGTTGGACGGAC
CAAACTGCGTATAACGCGTTTGGAATCACTACAGGGATGTTTAATACCACTACAATGGATGATGTATATA
ACTATCTATTCGATGATGAAGATACCCCACCAAACCCAAAAAAAGAGATCGAATTCCCCGGGGGATCCAT
CGATAACGAAGCAGATGTTACAAAATTTGTTAATAATGCCAGGAAAACGCTGACCGATGCTCAACTTTTA
TGTTCAAGTGCTAATTTAAGGATTGTAGATATTAAGAAAAAATTGTCATCTTGGCAGTTGAGTATTTCAA
AACTCAATTTTCTAATAGTTGGCTTGAGACAGCAAGGAAAGTTTCTTTACACTATTTTAAAGGAAGGCAT
TGGGACAAAGCTAATCCAGAAACAATGGAATCAAGCTGTCTTAGTGGTCTTAGTTGATGAGATGAAGTAC
TGGCAATATGAAATCACTTCTAAAGTACAAAGGTTGGATGGTATAGTAAATGAATTGAGCATATCAGAAA
AAGATGATACCGATCCCTCTAAACTAGGAGATTACATCTCGAGAGACAACGTTAACTTATTGAATGACAA
ACTGAAAGAAGTGCCAGTAATTGAGCGTCAAATTGAAAACATTAAGCTTCAATACGAAAATATGGTCAGA
AAAGTTAACAAAGAACTGATTGATACCAAGTTGACGGACGTAACTCAAAAATTCCAAAGTAAATTTGGTA
TAGATAACCTGATGGAAACAAATGTTGCAGAGCAGTTTAGCAGGGAACTAACGGACCTTGAAAAAGATTT
AGCAGAGATAATGAATTCATTGACACAGCACTTTGATAAGACATTGCTGTTACAAGATAAAAAAATTGAT
AACGATGAACGTGAGGAGCTGTTTAAGGTGGTACAAGGCGACGACAAAGAACTATACAACATTTTCAAAA
CTCTGCATGAGGTAATTGATGACGTGGACAAAACAATTCTTAACTTGGGTCAATTTTTGCAGGCAAAAAT
AAAGGAAAAGACAGAACTACACAGCGAAGTTTCTGAAATAATAAACGATTTCAATAGAAATTTGGAATAT
CTATTAATCTTTAAAGATGATTCCAATCTGATTGATAGCTTCAAAAATTCCTGTACACAAGATATTCAAA
CAACTAAGGAACTTTGTGAATTTTATGATAATTTTGAAGAAAGCTACGGTAACTTAGTTCTAGAAGCAAA
GAGGAGAAAGGATGTGGCAAACAGAATGAAAACTATATTGAAAGATTGTGAAAAGCAGTTGCAGAATTTA
GATGCTCAGGACCAGGAAGAACGTCAGAATTTTATAGCGGAAAATGGAACTTATCTTCCTGAGACAATCT
GGCCCGGTAAAATTGACGATTTTTCTTCCCTGTACACTTTAAATTACAACGTGAAGAATCCTTAGAAAAA
AGGAAAAAAAGGCTGCAGAGATCTATGAATCGTAGATACTGAAAAACCCCGCAAGTTCACTTCAACTGTG
CATCGTGCACCATCTCAATTTCTTTCATTTATACATCGTTTTGCCTTCTTTTATGTAACTATACTCCTCT
AAGTTTCAATCTTGGCCATGTAACCTCTGATCTATAGAATTTTTTAAATGACTAGAATTAATGCCCATCT
TTTTTTTGGACCTAAATTCTTCATGAAAATATATTACGAGGGCTTATTCAGAAGCTTTGGACTTCTTCGC
CAGAGGTTTGGTCAAGTCTCCAATCAAGGTTGTCGGCTTGTCTACCTTGCCAGAAATTTACGAAAAGATG
GAAAAGGGTCAAATCGTTGGTAGATACGTTGTTGACACTTCTAAATAAGCGAATTTCTTATGATTTATGA
TTTTTATTATTAAATAAGTTATAAAAAAAATAAGTGTATACAAATTTTAAAGTGACTCTTAGGTTTTAAA
ACGAAAATTCTTATTCTTGAGTAACTCTTTCCTGTAGGTCAGGTTGCTTTCTCAGGTATAGCATGAGGTC
GCTCTTATTGACCACACCTCTACCGGCATGCCGGTCGAAATTCCCCTACCCTATGAACATATTCCATTTT
GTAATTTCGTGTCGTTTCTATTATGAATTTCATTTATAAAGTTTATGTACAAATATCATAAAAAAAGAGA
ATCTTTTTAAGCAAGGATTTTCTTAACCTCTTCGGCGACAGCATCACCGACTTCGGTGGTACTGTTGGAA
CCACCTAAATCACCAGTTCTGATACCTGCATCCAAAACCTTTTTAACTGCATCTTCAATGGCCTTACCTT
CTTCAGGCAAGTTCAATGACAATTTCAACATCATTGCAGCAGACAAGATAGTGGCGATAGGGTTGACCTT
ATTCTTTGGCAAATCTGGAGCAGAACCGTGGCATGGTTCGTACAAACCAAATGCGGTGTTCTTGTCTGGC
AAAGAGGCCAAGGACGCAGATGGCAACAAACCCAAGGAACCTGGGATAACGGAGGCTTCATCGGAGACGA
TATCACCAAACATGTTGCTGGTGATTATAATACCATTTAGGTGGGTTGGGTTCCTAACTAGGATCATGGC
GGCAGAATCAATCAATTGATGTTGAACCTTCAATGTAGGAAATTCGTTCTTGATGGTTTCCTCCACAGTT
TTTCTCCATAATCTTGAAGAGGCCAAAACATTAGCTTTATCCAAGGACCAAATAGGCAATGGTGGCTCAT
GTTGTAGGGCCATGAAAGCGGCCATTCTTGTGATTCTTTGCACTTCTGGAACGGTGTATTGTTCACTATC
CCAAGCGACACCATCACCATCGTCTTCCTTTCTCTTACCAAAGTAAATACCTCCCACTAATTCTCTGACA
ACAACGAAGTCAGTACCTTTAGCAAATTGTGGCTTGATTGGAGATAAGTCTAAAAGAGAGTCGGATGCAA
AGTTACATGGTCTTAAGTTGGCGTACAATTGAAGTTCTTTACGGATTTTTAGTAAACCTTGTTCAGGTCT
AACACTACCTGTACCCCATTTAGGACCACCCACAGCACCTAACAAAACGGCATCAGCCTTCTTGGAGGCT
TCCAGCGCCTCATCTGGAAGTGGGACACCTGTAGCTTCGATAGCAGCACCACCAATTAAATGATTTTCGA
AATCGAACTTGACATTGGAACGAACATCAGAAATAGCTTTAAGAACCTTAATGGCTTCGGCTGTGATTTC
TTGACCAACGTGGTCACCTGGCAAAACGACGATCTTCTTAGGGGCAGACATTAGAATGGTATATCCTTGA
AATATATATATATATTGCTGAAATGTAAAAGGTAAGAAAAGTTAGAAAGTAAGACGATTGCTAACCACCT
ATTGGAAAAAACAATAGGTCCTTAAATAATATTGTCAACTTCAAGTATTGTGATGCAAGCATTTAGTCAT
GAACGCTTCTCTATTCTATATGAAAAGCCGGTTCCGGCGCTCTCACCTTTCCTTTTTCTCCCAATTTTTC
AGTTGAAAAAGGTATATGCGTCAGGCGACCTCTGAAATTAACAAAAAATTTCCAGTCATCGAATTTGATT
CTGTGCGATAGCGCCCCTGTGTGTTCTCGTTATGTTGAGGAAAAAAATAATGGTTGCTAAGAGATTCGAA
CTCTTGCATCTTACGATACCTGAGTATTCCCACAGTTGGGGGATCTCGACTCTAGCTAGAGGATCAATTC
GTAATCATGTCATAGCTGTTTCCTGTGTGAAATTGTTATCCGCTCACAATTCCACACAACATACGAGCCG
GAAGCATAAAGTGTAAAGCCTGGGGTGCCTAATGAGTGAGCTAACTCACATTAATTGCGTTGCGCTCACT
GCCCGCTTTCCAGTCGGGAAACCTGTCGTGCCAGCTGCATTAATGAATCGGCCAACGCGCGGGGAGAGGC
GGTTTGCGTATTGGGCGCTCTTCCGCTTCCTCGCTCACTGACTCGCTGCGCTCGGTCGTTCGGCTGCGGC
GAGCGGTATCAGCTCACTCAAAGGCGGTAATACGGTTATCCACAGAATCAGGGGATAACGCAGGAAAGAA
CATGTGAGCAAAAGGCCAGCAAAAGGCCAGGAACCGTAAAAAGGCCGCGTTGCTGGCGTTTTTCCATAGG
CTCCGCCCCCCTGACGAGCATCACAAAAATCGACGCTCAAGTCAGAGGTGGCGAAACCCGACAGGACTAT
AAAGATACCAGGCGTTTCCCCCTGGAAGCTCCCTCGTGCGCTCTCCTGTTCCGACCCTGCCGCTTACCGG
ATACCTGTCCGCCTTTCTCCCTTCGGGAAGCGTGGCGCTTTCTCATAGCTCACGCTGTAGGTATCTCAGT
TCGGTGTAGGTCGTTCGCTCCAAGCTGGGCTGTGTGCACGAACCCCCCGTTCAGCCCGACCGCTGCGCCT
TATCCGGTAACTATCGTCTTGAGTCCAACCCGGTAAGACACGACTTATCGCCACTGGCAGCAGCCACTGG
TAACAGGATTAGCAGAGCGAGGTATGTAGGCGGTGCTACAGAGTTCTTGAAGTGGTGGCCTAACTACGGC
TACACTAGAAGAACAGTATTTGGTATCTGCGCTCTGCTGAAGCCAGTTACCTTCGGAAAAAGAGTTGGTA
GCTCTTGATCCGGCAAACAAACCACCGCTGGTAGCGGTGGTTTTTTTGTTTGCAAGCAGCAGATTACGCG
CAGAAAAAAAGGATCTCAAGAAGATCCTTTGATCTTTTCTACGGGGTCTGACGCTCAGTGGAACGAAAAC
TCACGTTAAGGGATTTTGGTCATGAGATTATCAAAAAGGATCTTCACCTAGATCCTTTTAAATTAAAAAT
GAAGTTTTAAATCAATCTAAAGTATATATGAGTAAACTTGGTCTGACAGTTACCAATGCTTAATCAGTGA
GGCACCTATCTCAGCGATCTGTCTATTTCGTTCATCCATAGTTGCCTGACTCCCCGTCGTGTAGATAACT
ACGATACGGGAGGGCTTACCATCTGGCCCCAGTGCTGCAATGATACCGCGAGACCCACGCTCACCGGCTC
CAGATTTATCAGCAATAAACCAGCCAGCCGGAAGGGCCGAGCGCAGAAGTGGTCCTGCAACTTTATCCGC
CTCCATCCAGTCTATTAATTGTTGCCGGGAAGCTAGAGTAAGTAGTTCGCCAGTTAATAGTTTGCGCAAC
GTTGTTGCCATTGCTACAGGCATCGTGGTGTCACGCTCGTCGTTTGGTATGGCTTCATTCAGCTCCGGTT
CCCAACGATCAAGGCGAGTTACATGATCCCCCATGTTGTGCAAAAAAGCGGTTAGCTCCTTCGGTCCTCC
GATCGTTGTCAGAAGTAAGTTGGCCGCAGTGTTATCACTCATGGTTATGGCAGCACTGCATAATTCTCTT
ACTGTCATGCCATCCGTAAGATGCTTTTCTGTGACTGGTGAGTACTCAACCAAGTCATTCTGAGAATAGT
GTATGCGGCGACCGAGTTGCTCTTGCCCGGCGTCAATACGGGATAATACCGCGCCACATAGCAGAACTTT
AAAAGTGCTCATCATTGGAAAACGTTCTTCGGGGCGAAAACTCTCAAGGATCTTACCGCTGTTGAGATCC
AGTTCGATGTAACCCACTCGTGCACCCAACTGATCTTCAGCATCTTTTACTTTCACCAGCGTTTCTGGGT
GAGCAAAAACAGGAAGGCAAAATGCCGCAAAAAAGGGAATAAGGGCGACACGGAAATGTTGAATACTCAT
ACTCTTCCTTTTTCAATATTATTGAAGCATTTATCAGGGTTATTGTCTCATGAGCGGATACATATTTGAA
TGTATTTAGAAAAATAAACAAATAGGGGTTCCGCGCACATTTCCCCGAAAAGTGCCACCTGACGTCTAAG
AAACCATTATTATCATGACATTAACCTATAAAAATAGGCGTATCACGAGGCCCTTTCGTCTCGCGCGTTT
CGGTGATGACGGTGAAAACCTCTGACACATGCAGCTCCCGGAGACGGTCACAGCTTGTCTGTAAGCGGAT
GCCGGGAGCAGACAAGCCCGTCAGGGCGCGTCAGCGGGTGTTGGCGGGTGTCGGGGCTGGCTTAACTATG
CGGCATCAGAGCAGATTGTACTGAGAGTGCACCATAACGCATTTAAGCATAAACACGCACTATGCCGTTC
TTCTCATGTATATATATATACAGGCAACACGCAGATATAGGTGCGACGTGAACAGTGAGCTGTATGTGCG
CAGCTCGCGTTGCATTTTCGGAAGCGCTCGTTTTCGGAAACGCTTTGAAGTTCCTATTCCGAAGTTCCTA
TTCTCTAGCTAGAAAGTATAGGAACTTCAGAGCGCTTTTGAAAACCAAAAGCGCTCTGAAGACGCACTTT
CAAAAAACCAAAAACGCACCGGACTGTAACGAGCTACTAAAATATTGCGAATACCGCTTCCACAAACATT
GCTCAAAAGTATCTCTTTGCTATATATCTCTGTGCTATATCCCTATATAACCTACCCATCCACCTTTCGC
TCCTTGAACTTGCATCTAAACTCGACCTCTACATTTTTTATGTTTATCTCTAGTATTACTCTTTAGACAA
AAAAATTGTAGTAAGAACTATTCATAGAGTGAATCGAAAACAATACGAAAATGTAAACATTTCCTATACG
TAGTATATAGAGACAAAATAGAAGAAACCGTTCATAATTTTCTGACCAATGAAGAATCATCAACGCTATC
ACTTTCTGTTCACAAAGTATGCGCAATCCACATCGGTATAGAATATAATCGGGGATGCCTTTATCTTGAA
AAAATGCACCCGCAGCTTCGCTAGTAATCAGTAAACGCGGGAAGTGGAGTCAGGCTTTTTTTATGGAAGA
GAAAATAGACACCAAAGTAGCCTTCTTCTAACCTTAACGGACCTACAGTGCAAAAAGTTATCAAGAGACT
GCATTATAGAGCGCACAAAGGAGAAAAAAAGTAATCTAAGATGCTTTGTTAGAAAAATAGCGCTCTCGGG
ATGCATTTTTGTAGAACAAAAAAGAAGTATAGATTCTTTGTTGGTAAAATAGCGCTCTCGCGTTGCATTT
CTGTTCTGTAAAAATGCAGCTCAGATTCTTTGTTTGAAAAATTAGCGCTCTCGCGTTGCATTTTTGTTTT
ACAAAAATGAAGCACAGATTCTTCGTTGGTAAAATAGCGCTTTCGCGTTGCATTTCTGTTCTGTAAAAAT
GCAGCTCAGATTCTTTGTTTGAAAAATTAGCGCTCTCGCGTTGCATTTTTGTTCTACAAAATGAAGCACA
GATGCTTCGTTGCTTGCATGCAA
